Addgene plasmid #89909: pPbcsx28
Purpose: Expresses csx28 from P. buccae ATCC 33574 in bacteria. Expression driven from the Lac promoter
Depositing lab: Feng Zhang. Depositing organization: Broad Institute. Publication: Cas13b Is a Type VI-B CRISPR-Associated RNA-Guided RNase Differentially Regulated by Accessory Proteins Csx27 and Csx28. Smargon AA, Cox DB, Pyzocha NK, Zheng K, Slaymaker IM, Gootenberg JS, Abudayyeh OA, Essletzbichler P, Shmakov S, Makarova KS, Koonin EV, Zhang F. Mol Cell. 2017 Feb 16;65(4):618-630.e7. doi: 10.1016/j.molcel.2016.12.023. Epub 2017 Jan 5. PubMed 28065598.
Backbone
  Vector backbone: pUC19
  Backbone manufacturer: NEB
  Backbone size w/o insert (bp): 2686
  Total vector size (bp): 3264
  Vector type: Bacterial Expression
Growth in bacteria
  Bacterial resistance: Ampicillin, 100 μg/mL
  Growth temperature: 37°C
  Growth strain: DH5alpha
  Copy number: High Copy
Gene/Insert
  Gene/Insert name: csx28
  Species: P. buccae ATCC 33574
  Insert size (bp): 534
  Promoter: Lac
  Cloning method: Gibson Cloning
  Sequencing primers: 5′ atgccggtactgccgggcctcttgcgggat
Resource information
  A portion of this plasmid was derived from a plasmid made by: From genomic DNA of P. buccae ATCC 33574 purchased from ATCC.
Terms and licenses: Academic/Nonprofit Terms; Industry Terms: Not Available to Industry
Depositor comments: Benchling sequence link: https://benchling.com/s/3MmA04ct
How to cite: pPbcsx28 was a gift from Feng Zhang (Addgene plasmid # 89909 ; http://n2t.net/addgene:89909 ; RRID:Addgene_89909)
