[The description below was written by a language model from this plasmid's Addgene catalogue record and pLannotate feature annotations shown in this document.]
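Description:
pPbcsx28 is a small bacterial expression plasmid (3,264 bp in total) built on the pUC19 backbone, carrying the csx28 gene from Prevotella buccae ATCC 33574. It replicates in E. coli from the high-copy ColE1/pUC origin and is selected with ampicillin through the β-lactamase (AmpR) gene and its native bla promoter. The feature table also picks up short remnants typical of pUC-type backbones (fragments of bom, rop, lacI and lacZα), none of which are functional units here.

The payload is a 534 bp csx28 open reading frame amplified from P. buccae genomic DNA and inserted by Gibson assembly. The automated annotation does not label the insert itself, but an unannotated gap of matching size lies between the residual lacZα fragment and a lac promoter copy, on the same strand orientation as the promoter, which is consistent with the stated Lac-driven expression. Two lac promoter annotations are present. One sits in the standard pUC context with the CAP binding site and lac operator, followed by a fragment of the multiple cloning site, and a second copy lies immediately upstream of the presumed insert position. No epitope tag, reporter or dedicated terminator is recorded.

Csx28 is an accessory protein associated with type VI-B CRISPR loci, and the associated publication describes Cas13b, an RNA-guided RNase, as being differentially regulated by Csx27 and Csx28. The plasmid is therefore suited to supplying Csx28 in E. coli, for example alongside a separate Cas13b construct to examine its effect on RNA interference, though the record itself states only bacterial expression of csx28.
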