Features (pLannotate 1.2.2; 12 found; start..end, strand, type, name):
     22..121     +  misc_feature   bom (fragment): basis of mobility region from pBR322
    127..284     -  CDS            lacZα (fragment): LacZα fragment of β-galactosidase; lacZ fragment
    850..879     -  promoter       lac promoter: promoter for the E. coli lac operon
    880..915     +  misc_feature   MCS (fragment): pUC18/19 multiple cloning site
    952..968     -  protein_bind   lac operator: The lac repressor binds to the lac operator to inhibit transcription in E. coli. This inhibition can be relieved by adding lactose or isopropyl-β-D-thiogalactopyranoside (IPTG). lac repressor encoded by lacI
    976..1006    -  promoter       lac promoter: promoter for the E. coli lac operon
   1021..1042    -  protein_bind   CAP binding site: CAP binding activates transcription in the presence of cAMP. E. coli catabolite activator protein
   1055..1147    -  CDS            lacI (fragment): lac repressor; lacI; The lac repressor binds to the lac operator to inhibit transcription in E. coli. This inhibition can be relieved by adding lactose or isopropyl-β-D-thiogalactopyranoside (IPTG).
   1330..1918    -  rep_origin     ori: high-copy-number ColE1/pMB1/pBR322/pUC origin of replication
   2089..2949    -  CDS            AmpR: β-lactamase; bla; confers resistance to ampicillin, carbenicillin, and related antibiotics
   2950..3054    -  promoter       AmpR promoter: bla
   3149..3184    +  CDS            rop (fragment): Rop protein, which maintains plasmids at low copy number; rop
>Addgene plasmid #89909 | pPbcsx28 | addgene full sequence | sequence record 178223 | Addgene NGS Result
GGGTGTTGGCGGGTGTCGGGGCTGGCTTAACTATGCGGCATCAGAGCAGATTGTACTGAGAGTGCACCAT
ATGCGGTGTGAAATACCGCACAGATGCGTAAGGAGAAAATACCGCATCAGGCGCCATTCGCCATTCAGGC
TGCGCAACTGTTGGGAAGGGCGATCGGTGCGGGCCTCTTCGCTATTACGCCAGCTGGCGAAAGGGGGATG
TGCTGCAAGGCGATTAAGTTGGGTAACGCCAGGGTTTTCCCAGTCACGACGTTGTAAAACGACGGCCAGT
GAATTCGAGCTCGGTACCCGGTTAAAATCTTAAATCTCGTTTTTTCAGATTGATTGCTTGTCTGATTTCT
ATCGAGAGGTTTTGGTGAATCTTTTTCATTCGTTCTACAGACTCTCTATTAGTTATTCTTATTGTTTCTT
GGGGATTGTTTTGGGCGGAAAGCATGAAACCATAAACAATATTTCTATATTCGGAAATTAGTGACAGAGC
CTCTTTTGACATAAAAATACCACATCCTTCGTTATATATTTCTTTGGAAAGCTCTTTTATAAATTTGCGT
ATGTTTTCTTTTCTAAAATAATAGGTTGCTTCTTGCTTACCATCTTTTGTTTTTTCCCAAATCAATATGC
TGTCTTCATTTTCAGTATTTGTAGTAAATCTGAGTAGTTTATACAGGCTTTTATGTGCTTGTAACACAGC
TTGGTATTTGGCATATTCAATATTCTCAACACTTTTTTGGTGTAGTTGCTTGATAGCATAGTAATAGGCC
ACGTATGCTGCTATGAAGGTACATATTATAGAGAATGCCTCTTTCGCTAATTCCATATAATCCATGATAA
AGACCTCCTAACATACGAGCCGGAAGCATAAAGTGTAAAGGATCCTCTAGAGTCGACCTGCAGGCATGCA
AGCTTGGCGTAATCATGGTCATAGCTGTTTCCTGTGTGAAATTGTTATCCGCTCACAATTCCACACAACA
TACGAGCCGGAAGCATAAAGTGTAAAGCCTGGGGTGCCTAATGAGTGAGCTAACTCACATTAATTGCGTT
GCGCTCACTGCCCGCTTTCCAGTCGGGAAACCTGTCGTGCCAGCTGCATTAATGAATCGGCCAACGCGCG
GGGAGAGGCGGTTTGCGTATTGGGCGCTCTTCCGCTTCCTCGCTCACTGACTCGCTGCGCTCGGTCGTTC
GGCTGCGGCGAGCGGTATCAGCTCACTCAAAGGCGGTAATACGGTTATCCACAGAATCAGGGGATAACGC
AGGAAAGAACATGTGAGCAAAAGGCCAGCAAAAGGCCAGGAACCGTAAAAAGGCCGCGTTGCTGGCGTTT
TTCCATAGGCTCCGCCCCCCTGACGAGCATCACAAAAATCGACGCTCAAGTCAGAGGTGGCGAAACCCGA
CAGGACTATAAAGATACCAGGCGTTTCCCCCTGGAAGCTCCCTCGTGCGCTCTCCTGTTCCGACCCTGCC
GCTTACCGGATACCTGTCCGCCTTTCTCCCTTCGGGAAGCGTGGCGCTTTCTCATAGCTCACGCTGTAGG
TATCTCAGTTCGGTGTAGGTCGTTCGCTCCAAGCTGGGCTGTGTGCACGAACCCCCCGTTCAGCCCGACC
GCTGCGCCTTATCCGGTAACTATCGTCTTGAGTCCAACCCGGTAAGACACGACTTATCGCCACTGGCAGC
AGCCACTGGTAACAGGATTAGCAGAGCGAGGTATGTAGGCGGTGCTACAGAGTTCTTGAAGTGGTGGCCT
AACTACGGCTACACTAGAAGAACAGTATTTGGTATCTGCGCTCTGCTGAAGCCAGTTACCTTCGGAAAAA
GAGTTGGTAGCTCTTGATCCGGCAAACAAACCACCGCTGGTAGCGGTGGTTTTTTTGTTTGCAAGCAGCA
GATTACGCGCAGAAAAAAAGGATCTCAAGAAGATCCTTTGATCTTTTCTACGGGGTCTGACGCTCAGTGG
AACGAAAACTCACGTTAAGGGATTTTGGTCATGAGATTATCAAAAAGGATCTTCACCTAGATCCTTTTAA
ATTAAAAATGAAGTTTTAAATCAATCTAAAGTATATATGAGTAAACTTGGTCTGACAGTTACCAATGCTT
AATCAGTGAGGCACCTATCTCAGCGATCTGTCTATTTCGTTCATCCATAGTTGCCTGACTCCCCGTCGTG
TAGATAACTACGATACGGGAGGGCTTACCATCTGGCCCCAGTGCTGCAATGATACCGCGAGACCCACGCT
CACCGGCTCCAGATTTATCAGCAATAAACCAGCCAGCCGGAAGGGCCGAGCGCAGAAGTGGTCCTGCAAC
TTTATCCGCCTCCATCCAGTCTATTAATTGTTGCCGGGAAGCTAGAGTAAGTAGTTCGCCAGTTAATAGT
TTGCGCAACGTTGTTGCCATTGCTACAGGCATCGTGGTGTCACGCTCGTCGTTTGGTATGGCTTCATTCA
GCTCCGGTTCCCAACGATCAAGGCGAGTTACATGATCCCCCATGTTGTGCAAAAAAGCGGTTAGCTCCTT
CGGTCCTCCGATCGTTGTCAGAAGTAAGTTGGCCGCAGTGTTATCACTCATGGTTATGGCAGCACTGCAT
AATTCTCTTACTGTCATGCCATCCGTAAGATGCTTTTCTGTGACTGGTGAGTACTCAACCAAGTCATTCT
GAGAATAGTGTATGCGGCGACCGAGTTGCTCTTGCCCGGCGTCAATACGGGATAATACCGCGCCACATAG
CAGAACTTTAAAAGTGCTCATCATTGGAAAACGTTCTTCGGGGCGAAAACTCTCAAGGATCTTACCGCTG
TTGAGATCCAGTTCGATGTAACCCACTCGTGCACCCAACTGATCTTCAGCATCTTTTACTTTCACCAGCG
TTTCTGGGTGAGCAAAAACAGGAAGGCAAAATGCCGCAAAAAAGGGAATAAGGGCGACACGGAAATGTTG
AATACTCATACTCTTCCTTTTTCAATATTATTGAAGCATTTATCAGGGTTATTGTCTCATGAGCGGATAC
ATATTTGAATGTATTTAGAAAAATAAACAAATAGGGGTTCCGCGCACATTTCCCCGAAAAGTGCCACCTG
ACGTCTAAGAAACCATTATTATCATGACATTAACCTATAAAAATAGGCGTATCACGAGGCCCTTTCGTCT
CGCGCGTTTCGGTGATGACGGTGAAAACCTCTGACACATGCAGCTCCCGGAGACGGTCACAGCTTGTCTG
TAAGCGGATGCCGGGAGCAGACAAGCCCGTCAGGGCGCGTCAGC
